>Addgene plasmid #144866 | TFORF3390 | addgene full sequence | sequence record 404434 | Addgene NGS Result
TTAATGTAGTCTTATGCAATACTCTTGTAGTCTTGCAACATGGTAACGATGAGTTAGCAACATGCCTTAC
AAGGAGAGAAAAAGCACCGTGCATGCCGATTGGTGGAAGTAAGGTGGTACGATCGTGCCTTATTAGGAAG
GCAACAGACGGGTCTGACATGGATTGGACGAACCACTGAATTGCCGCATTGCAGAGATATTGTATTTAAG
TGCCTAGCTCGATACATAAACGGGTCTCTCTGGTTAGACCAGATCTGAGCCTGGGAGCTCTCTGGCTAAC
TAGGGAACCCACTGCTTAAGCCTCAATAAAGCTTGCCTTGAGTGCTTCAAGTAGTGTGTGCCCGTCTGTT
GTGTGACTCTGGTAACTAGAGATCCCTCAGACCCTTTTAGTCAGTGTGGAAAATCTCTAGCAGTGGCGCC
CGAACAGGGACTTGAAAGCGAAAGGGAAACCAGAGGAGCTCTCTCGACGCAGGACTCGGCTTGCTGAAGC
GCGCACGGCAAGAGGCGAGGGGCGGCGACTGGTGAGTACGCCAAAAATTTTGACTAGCGGAGGCTAGAAG
GAGAGAGATGGGTGCGAGAGCGTCAGTATTAAGCGGGGGAGAATTAGATCGCGATGGGAAAAAATTCGGT
TAAGGCCAGGGGGAAAGAAAAAATATAAATTAAAACATATAGTATGGGCAAGCAGGGAGCTAGAACGATT
CGCAGTTAATCCTGGCCTGTTAGAAACATCAGAAGGCTGTAGACAAATACTGGGACAGCTACAACCATCC
CTTCAGACAGGATCAGAAGAACTTAGATCATTATATAATACAGTAGCAACCCTCTATTGTGTGCATCAAA
GGATAGAGATAAAAGACACCAAGGAAGCTTTAGACAAGATAGAGGAAGAGCAAAACAAAAGTAAGACCAC
CGCACAGCAAGCGGCCGCTGATCTTCAGACCTGGAGGAGGAGATATGAGGGACAATTGGAGAAGTGAATT
ATATAAATATAAAGTAGTAAAAATTGAACCATTAGGAGTAGCACCCACCAAGGCAAAGAGAAGAGTGGTG
CAGAGAGAAAAAAGAGCAGTGGGAATAGGAGCTTTGTTCCTTGGGTTCTTGGGAGCAGCAGGAAGCACTA
TGGGCGCAGCGTCAATGACGCTGACGGTACAGGCCAGACAATTATTGTCTGGTATAGTGCAGCAGCAGAA
CAATTTGCTGAGGGCTATTGAGGCGCAACAGCATCTGTTGCAACTCACAGTCTGGGGCATCAAGCAGCTC
CAGGCAAGAATCCTGGCTGTGGAAAGATACCTAAAGGATCAACAGCTCCTGGGGATTTGGGGTTGCTCTG
GAAAACTCATTTGCACCACTGCTGTGCCTTGGAATGCTAGTTGGAGTAATAAATCTCTGGAACAGATTTG
GAATCACACGACCTGGATGGAGTGGGACAGAGAAATTAACAATTACACAAGCTTAATACACTCCTTAATT
GAAGAATCGCAAAACCAGCAAGAAAAGAATGAACAAGAATTATTGGAATTAGATAAATGGGCAAGTTTGT
GGAATTGGTTTAACATAACAAATTGGCTGTGGTATATAAAATTATTCATAATGATAGTAGGAGGCTTGGT
AGGTTTAAGAATAGTTTTTGCTGTACTTTCTATAGTGAATAGAGTTAGGCAGGGATATTCACCATTATCG
TTTCAGACCCACCTCCCAACCCCGAGGGGACCCATGCATTGCATCTCAATTAGTCAGCAACCAGGTGTGG
AAAGTCCCCAGGCTCCCCAGCAGGCAGAAGTATGCAAAGCATGCGTCTCAATTAGTCAGCAACCATAGTC
CCGCCCCTAACTCCGCCCATCCCGCCCCTAACTCCGCCCAGTTCCGCCCATTCTCCGCCCCATGGCTGAC
TAATTTTTTTTATTTATGCAGAGGCCGAGGCCGCCTCGGCCTCTGAGCTATTCCAGAAGTAGTGAGGAGG
CTTTTTTGGAGGCCTAGGCTTTTGCAAAAAGCTTTCTAGAGGTACCACCGGAGCTTACCATGACCGAGTA
CAAGCCCACGGTGCGCCTCGCCACCCGCGACGACGTCCCCAGGGCCGTACGCACCCTCGCCGCCGCGTTC
GCCGACTACCCCGCCACGCGCCACACCGTCGATCCGGACCGCCACATCGAGCGGGTCACCGAGCTGCAAG
AACTCTTCCTCACGCGCGTCGGGCTCGACATCGGCAAGGTGTGGGTCGCGGACGACGGCGCCGCCGTGGC
GGTCTGGACCACGCCGGAGAGCGTCGAAGCGGGGGCGGTGTTCGCCGAGATCGGCCCGCGCATGGCCGAG
TTGAGCGGTTCCCGGCTGGCCGCGCAGCAACAGATGGAAGGCCTCCTGGCGCCGCACCGGCCCAAGGAGC
CCGCGTGGTTCCTGGCCACCGTCGGCGTCTCGCCCGACCACCAGGGCAAGGGTCTGGGCAGCGCCGTCGT
GCTCCCCGGAGTGGAGGCGGCCGAGCGCGCCGGGGTGCCCGCCTTCCTGGAGACCTCCGCGCCCCGCAAC
CTCCCCTTCTACGAGCGGCTCGGCTTCACCGTCACCGCCGACGTCGAGGTGCCCGAAGGACCGCGCACCT
GGTGCATGACCCGCAAGCCCGGTGCCAGTTAACGAATTCTAGATCTTGAGACAAATGGCAGTATTCATCC
ACAATTTTAAAAGAAAAGGGGGGATTGGGGGGTACAGTGCAGGGGAAAGAATAGTAGACATAATAGCAAC
AGACATACAAACTAAAGAATTACAAAAACAAATTACAAAAATTCAAAATTTTCGGGTTTATTACAGGGAC
AGCAGAGATCCACTTTGGCGCCGGCTCGAGGCCTGCAGGTGCAAAGATGGATAAAGTTTTAAACAGAGAG
GAATCTTTGCAGCTAATGGACCTTCTAGGTCTTGAAAGGAGTGGGAATTGGCTCCGGTGCCCGTCAGTGG
GCAGAGCGCACATCGCCCACAGTCCCCGAGAAGTTGGGGGGAGGGGTCGGCAATTGAACCGGTGCCTAGA
GAAGGTGGCGCGGGGTAAACTGGGAAAGTGATGTCGTGTACTGGCTCCGCCTTTTTCCCGAGGGTGGGGG
AGAACCGTATATAAGTGCAGTAGTCGCCGTGAACGTTCTTTTTCGCAACGGGTTTGCCGCCAGAACACAG
GTAAGTGCCGTGTGTGGTTCCCGCGGGCCTGGCCTCTTTACGGGTTATGGCCCTTGCGTGCCTTGAATTA
CTTCCACCTGGCTGCAGTACGTGATTCTTGATCCCGAGCTTCGGGTTGGAAGTGGGTGGGAGAGTTCGAG
GCCTTGCGCTTAAGGAGCCCCTTCGCCTCGTGCTTGAGTTGAGGCCTGGCCTGGGCGCTGGGGCCGCCGC
GTGCGAATCTGGTGGCACCTTCGCGCCTGTCTCGCTGCTTTCGATAAGTCTCTAGCCATTTAAAATTTTT
GATGACCTGCTGCGACGCTTTTTTTCTGGCAAGATAGTCTTGTAAATGCGGGCCAAGATCTGCACACTGG
TATTTCGGTTTTTGGGGCCGCGGGCGGCGACGGGGCCCGTGCGTCCCAGCGCACATGTTCGGCGAGGCGG
GGCCTGCGAGCGCGGCCACCGAGAATCGGACGGGGGTAGTCTCAAGCTGGCCGGCCTGCTCTGGTGCCTG
GCCTCGCGCCGCCGTGTATCGCCCCGCCCTGGGCGGCAAGGCTGGCCCGGTCGGCACCAGTTGCGTGAGC
GGAAAGATGGCCGCTTCCCGGCCCTGCTGCAGGGAGCTCAAAATGGAGGACGCGGCGCTCGGGAGAGCGG
GCGGGTGAGTCACCCACACAAAGGAAAAGGGCCTTTCCGTCCTCAGCCGTCGCTTCATGTGACTCCACGG
AGTACCGGGCGCCGTCCAGGCACCTCGATTAGTTCTCGAGCTTTTGGAGTACGTCGTCTTTAGGTTGGGG
GGAGGGGTTTTATGCGATGGAGTTTCCCCACACTGAGTGGGTGGAGACTGAAGTTAGGCCAGCTTGGCAC
TTGATGTAATTCTCCTTGGAATTTGCCCTTTTTGAGTTTGGATCTTGGTTCATTCTCAAGCCTCAGACAG
TGGTTCAAAGTTTTTTTCTTCCATTTCAGGTGTCGTGAGGCTAGCATCGATTGATCAACAAGTTTGTACA
AAAAAGTTGGCATGACGTCAATGGCCAGCTTGTTTTCTTTTACTAGTCCAGCAGTAAAGCGATTGTTGGG
CTGGAAACAAGGTGATGAGGAGGAGAAATGGGCAGAAAAGGCAGTTGATGCTTTGGTGAAGAAACTAAAA
AAGAAAAAGGGTGCCATGGAGGAACTGGAGAAAGCCTTGAGCAGTCCAGGACAGCCGAGTAAATGTGTCA
CTATTCCCAGATCTTTAGATGGACGCCTGCAGGTTTCTCACAGAAAAGGCTTACCCCATGTTATATATTG
TCGTGTTTGGCGCTGGCCGGATTTGCAGAGTCATCATGAGCTAAAGCCGTTGGATATTTGTGAATTTCCT
TTTGGATCTAAGCAAAAAGAAGTTTGTATCAACCCATACCACTATAAGAGAGTGGAGAGTCCAGTCTTAC
CTCCAGTATTAGTGCCTCGTCATAATGAATTCAATCCACAACACAGCCTTCTGGTTCAGTTTAGGAACCT
GAGCCACAATGAACCACACATGCCACAAAATGCCACGTTTCCAGATTCTTTCCACCAGCCCAACAACACT
CCTTTTCCCTTATCTCCAAACAGCCCTTATCCCCCTTCTCCTGCTAGCAGCACATATCCCAACTCCCCAG
CAAGTTCTGGACCAGGAAGTCCATTTCAGCTCCCAGCTGATACGCCTCCTCCTGCCTATATGCCACCTGA
TGATCAGATGGGTCAAGATAATTCCCAGCCTATGGATACAAGCAATAATATGATTCCTCAGATTATGCCC
AGTATATCCAGCAGGGATGTTCAGCCTGTTGCCTATGAAGAGCCTAAACATTGGTGTTCAATAGTCTACT
ATGAATTAAACAATCGTGTTGGAGAAGCTTTTCATGCATCTTCTACTAGTGTGTTAGTAGATGGATTCAC
AGATCCTTCAAATAACAAAAGTAGATTCTGCTTGGGTTTGTTGTCAAATGTTAATCGTAATTCGACAATT
GAAAACACTAGGCGACATATTGGAAAAGGTGTTCATCTGTACTATGTTGGTGGAGAGGTGTATGCGGAAT
GCCTCAGTGACAGCAGCATATTTGTACAGAGTAGGAACTGCAACTTTCATCATGGCTTTCATCCCACCAC
TGTCTGTAAGATTCCCAGCAGCTGCAGCCTCAAAATTTTTAACAATCAGGAGTTTGCTCAGCTTCTGGCT
CAATCTGTCAACCATGGGTTTGAGGCAGTATATGAGCTCACCAAAATGTGTACCATTCGGATGAGTTTTG
TCAAGGGTTGGGGAGCAGAATATCACCGGCAGGATGTAACCAGCACCCCATGTTGGATTGAGATTCATCT
TCATGGGCCTCTTCAGTGGCTGGATAAAGTCCTTACTCAGATGGGCTCCCCTCTGAACCCCATATCTTCT
GTTTCATACCCAACTTTCTTGTACAAAGTGGTTGATATCGGTAAGCCTATCCCTAACCCTCTCCTCGGTC
TCGATTCTACGTAGTAATGAACTAGTCCGTAACTTGAAAGTATTTCGATTTCTTGGCTTTATATATCTTG
TGGAAAGGACGACCCATACCGGCAAATACTACCACTACGCGTTAAGTCGACAATCAACCTCTGGATTACA
AAATTTGTGAAAGATTGACTGGTATTCTTAACTATGTTGCTCCTTTTACGCTATGTGGATACGCTGCTTT
AATGCCTTTGTATCATGCTATTGCTTCCCGTATGGCTTTCATTTTCTCCTCCTTGTATAAATCCTGGTTG
CTGTCTCTTTATGAGGAGTTGTGGCCCGTTGTCAGGCAACGTGGCGTGGTGTGCACTGTGTTTGCTGACG
CAACCCCCACTGGTTGGGGCATTGCCACCACCTGTCAGCTCCTTTCCGGGACTTTCGCTTTCCCCCTCCC
TATTGCCACGGCGGAACTCATCGCCGCCTGCCTTGCCCGCTGCTGGACAGGGGCTCGGCTGTTGGGCACT
GACAATTCCGTGGTGTTGTCGGGGAAATCATCGTCCTTTCCTTGGCTGCTCGCCTGTGTTGCCACCTGGA
TTCTGCGCGGGACGTCCTTCTGCTACGTCCCTTCGGCCCTCAATCCAGCGGACCTTCCTTCCCGCGGCCT
GCTGCCGGCTCTGCGGCCTCTTCCGCGTCTTCGCCTTCGCCCTCAGACGAGTCGGATCTCCCTTTGGGCC
GCCTCCCCGCGTCGACTTTAAGACCAATGACTTACAAGGCAGCTGTAGATCTTAGCCACTTTTTAAAAGA
AAAGGGGGGACTGGAAGGGCTAATTCACTCCCAACGAAGACAAGATCTGCTTTTTGCTTGTACTGGGTCT
CTCTGGTTAGACCAGATCTGAGCCTGGGAGCTCTCTGGCTAACTAGGGAACCCACTGCTTAAGCCTCAAT
AAAGCTTGCCTTGAGTGCTTCAAGTAGTGTGTGCCCGTCTGTTGTGTGACTCTGGTAACTAGAGATCCCT
CAGACCCTTTTAGTCAGTGTGGAAAATCTCTAGCAGTACGTATAGTAGTTCATGTCATCTTATTATTCAG
TATTTATAACTTGCAAAGAAATGAATATCAGAGAGTGAGAGGAACTTGTTTATTGCAGCTTATAATGGTT
ACAAATAAAGCAATAGCATCACAAATTTCACAAATAAAGCATTTTTTTCACTGCATTCTAGTTGTGGTTT
GTCCAAACTCATCAATGTATCTTATCATGTCTGGCTCTAGCTATCCCGCCCCTAACTCCGCCCATCCCGC
CCCTAACTCCGCCCAGTTCCGCCCATTCTCCGCCCCATGGCTGACTAATTTTTTTTATTTATGCAGAGGC
CGAGGCCGCCTCGGCCTCTGAGCTATTCCAGAAGTAGTGAGGAGGCTTTTTTGGAGGCCTAGGGACGTAC
CCAATTCGCCCTATAGTGAGTCGTATTACGCGCGCTCACTGGCCGTCGTTTTACAACGTCGTGACTGGGA
AAACCCTGGCGTTACCCAACTTAATCGCCTTGCAGCACATCCCCCTTTCGCCAGCTGGCGTAATAGCGAA
GAGGCCCGCACCGATCGCCCTTCCCAACAGTTGCGCAGCCTGAATGGCGAATGGG
[124 nt withheld, positions 7196-7319]
C
[91 nt withheld, positions 7321-7411]
A
[49 nt withheld, positions 7413-7461]
CCTTTGACGTTGGAGTCCACGTTCTTT
[37 nt withheld, positions 7489-7525]
ACCCTATCTCGGTCTATTCTTTTGATTTATAAGGGATTTTGCCGATTTCGGCCTATTGGTTAAAAAATGA
GCTGATTTAACAAAAATTTAACGCGAATTTTAACAAAATATTAACGCTTACAATTTAGGTGGCACTTTTC
GGGGAAATGTGCGCGGAACCCCTATTTGTTTATTTTTCTAAATACATTCAAATATGTATCCGCTCATGAG
ACAATAACCCTGATAAATGCTTCAATAATATTGAAAAAGGAAGAGTATGAGTATTCAACATTTCCGTGTC
GCCCTTATTCCCTTTTTTGCGGCATTTTGCCTTCCTGTTTTTGCTCACCCAGAAACGCTGGTGAAAGTAA
AAGATGCTGAAGATCAGTTGGGTGCACGAGTGGGTTACATCGAACTGGATCTCAACAGCGGTAAGATCCT
TGAGAGTTTTCGCCCCGAAGAACGTTTTCCAATGATGAGCACTTTTAAAGTTCTGCTATGTGGCGCGGTA
TTATCCCGTATTGACGCCGGGCAAGAGCAACTCGGTCGCCGCATACACTATTCTCAGAATGACTTGGTTG
AGTACTCACCAGTCACAGAAAAGCATCTTACGGATGGCATGACAGTAAGAGAATTATGCAGTGCTGCCAT
AACCATGAGTGATAACACTGCGGCCAACTTACTTCTGACAACGATCGGAGGACCGAAGGAGCTAACCGCT
TTTTTGCACAACATGGGGGATCATGTAACTCGCCTTGATCGTTGGGAACCGGAGCTGAATGAAGCCATAC
CAAACGACGAGCGTGACACCACGATGCCTGTAGCAATGGCAACAACGTTGCGCAAACTATTAACTGGCGA
ACTACTTACTCTAGCTTCCCGGCAACAATTAATAGACTGGATGGAGGCGGATAAAGTTGCAGGACCACTT
CTGCGCTCGGCCCTTCCGGCTGGCTGGTTTATTGCTGATAAATCTGGAGCCGGTGAGCGTGGGTCTCGCG
GTATCATTGCAGCACTGGGGCCAGATGGTAAGCCCTCCCGTATCGTAGTTATCTACACGACGGGGAGTCA
GGCAACTATGGATGAACGAAATAGACAGATCGCTGAGATAGGTGCCTCACTGATTAAGCATTGGTAACTG
TCAGACCAAGTTTACTCATATATACTTTAGATTGATTTAAAACTTCATTTTTAATTTAAAAGGATCTAGG
TGAAGATCCTTTTTGATAATCTCATGACCAAAATCCCTTAACGTGAGTTTTCGTTCCACTGAGCGTCAGA
CCCCGTAGAAAAGATCAAAGGATCTTCTTGAGATCCTTTTTTTCTGCGCGTAATCTGCTGCTTGCAAACA
AAAAAACCACCGCTACCAGCGGTGGTTTGTTTGCCGGATCAAGAGCTACCAACTCTTTTTCCGAAGGTAA
CTGGCTTCAGCAGAGCGCAGATACCAAATACTGTTCTTCTAGTGTAGCCGTAGTTAGGCCACCACTTCAA
GAACTCTGTAGCACCGCCTACATACCTCGCTCTGCTAATCCTGTTACCAGTGGCTGCTGCCAGTGGCGAT
AAGTCGTGTCTTACCGGGTTGGACTCAAGACGATAGTTACCGGATAAGGCGCAGCGGTCGGGCTGAACGG
GGGGTTCGTGCACACAGCCCAGCTTGGAGCGAACGACCTACACCGAACTGAGATACCTACAGCGTGAGCT
ATGAGAAAGCGCCACGCTTCCCGAAGGGAGAAAGGCGGACAGGTATCCGGTAAGCGGCAGGGTCGGAACA
GGAGAGCGCACGAGGGAGCTTCCAGGGGGAAACGCCTGGTATCTTTATAGTCCTGTCGGGTTTCGCCACC
TCTGACTTGAGCGTCGATTTTTGTGATGCTCGTCAGGGGGGCGGAGCCTATGGAAAAACGCCAGCAACGC
GGCCTTTTTACGGTTCCTGGCCTTTTGCTGGCCTTTTGCTCACATGTTCTTTCCTGCGTTATCCCCTGAT
TCTGTGGATAACCGTATTACCGCCTTTGAGTGAGCTGATACCGCTCGCCGCAGCCGAACGACCGAGCGCA
GCGAGTCAGTGAGCGAGGAAGCGGAAGAGCGCCCAATACGCAAACCGCCTCTCCCCGCGCGTTGGCCGAT
TCATTAATGCAGCTGGCACGACAGGTTTCCCGACTGGAAAGCGGGCAGTGAGCGCAACGCAATTAATGTG
AGTTAGCTCACTCATTAGGCACCCCAGGCTTTACACTTTATGCTTCCGGCTCGTATGTTGTGTGGAATTG
TGAGCGGATAACAATTTCACACAGGAAACAGCTATGACCATGATTACGCCAAGCGCGCAATTAACCCTCA
CTAAAGGGAACAAAAGCTGGAGCTGCAAGC
Features (pLannotate 1.2.2; 34 found; start..end, strand, type, name):
      5..231     +  promoter       RSV promoter: Rous sarcoma virus enhancer/promoter
    232..412     +  LTR            5' LTR (truncated): truncated 5' long terminal repeat (LTR) from HIV-1
    459..584     +  misc_feature   HIV-1 Ψ: packaging signal of human immunodeficiency virus type 1
    568..931     +  CDS            HIV-1 gag (fragment): gag protein from human immunodeficiency virus 1; gag
   1077..1310    +  misc_feature   RRE: The Rev response element (RRE) of HIV-1 allows for Rev-dependent mRNA export from the nucleus to the cytoplasm.
   1687..1713    +  CDS            Rev (fragment): human immunodeficiency virus 1 (HIV-1) Rev protein; rev; enhances nuclear export of unspliced and incompletely spliced viral mRNAs
   1720..1743    +  promoter       SV40 promoter (fragment): SV40 early promoter
   1744..1815    +  promoter       SV40 promoter (fragment): SV40 enhancer and early promoter
   1839..1974    +  rep_origin     SV40 ori: SV40 origin of replication
   2020..2616    +  CDS            PuroR (fragment): puromycin N-acetyltransferase; pac from Streptomyces; confers resistance to puromycin
   2665..2782    +  misc_feature   cPPT/CTS: central polypurine tract and central termination sequence of HIV-1
   2847..2913    +  CDS            small t antigen (fragment): SV40 (simian virus 40) small t antigen
   2920..4098    +  promoter       EF-1α promoter: strong constitutive promoter for human elongation factor EF-1α
   4119..4136    +  protein_bind   attB1 (fragment): mutant version of attB; core recombination site for the Gateway® BP reaction BP Clonase™
   4142..5536    +  CDS            SMAD5: SMAD5_HUMAN - Also known as MADH5. Experimental evidence at protein level: Swiss-Prot protein existence level 1. Transcriptional modulator activated by BMP (bone morphogenetic proteins) type 1 receptor kinase. SMAD5 is a receptor- regulated SMAD (R-SMAD). From Homo sapiens (Human).
   5538..5562    -  protein_bind   attB2: mutant version of attB; recombination site for the Gateway® BP reaction BP Clonase™
   5570..5611    +  CDS            V5 tag: epitope tag from simian virus 5
   5627..5680    +  promoter       U6 promoter (fragment): RNA polymerase III promoter for human U6 snRNA
   5722..6310    +  misc_feature   WPRE: woodchuck hepatitis virus posttranscriptional regulatory element
   6361..6380    +  misc_feature   cPPT/CTS (fragment): central polypurine tract and central termination sequence of HIV-1
   6382..6615    +  LTR            3' LTR (ΔU3): self-inactivating 3' long terminal repeat (LTR) from HIV-1
   6693..6814    +  polyA_signal   SV40 poly(A) signal: SV40 polyadenylation signal
   6854..6989    +  rep_origin     SV40 ori: SV40 origin of replication
   7010..7028    -  promoter       T7 promoter: promoter for bacteriophage T7 RNA polymerase
   7036..7191    +  CDS            lacZα (fragment): LacZα fragment of β-galactosidase; lacZ fragment
   7196..7624    +  rep_origin     f1 ori (sequence partly withheld): f1 bacteriophage origin of replication; arrow indicates direction of (+) strand synthesis
   7677..7781    +  promoter       AmpR promoter: bla
   7782..8642    +  CDS            AmpR: β-lactamase; bla; confers resistance to ampicillin, carbenicillin, and related antibiotics
   8813..9401    +  rep_origin     ori: high-copy-number ColE1/pMB1/pBR322/pUC origin of replication
   9584..9676    +  CDS            lacI (fragment): lac repressor; lacI; The lac repressor binds to the lac operator to inhibit transcription in E. coli. This inhibition can be relieved by adding lactose or isopropyl-β-D-thiogalactopyranoside (IPTG).
   9689..9710    +  protein_bind   CAP binding site: CAP binding activates transcription in the presence of cAMP. E. coli catabolite activator protein
   9725..9755    +  promoter       lac promoter: promoter for the E. coli lac operon
   9763..9779    +  protein_bind   lac operator: The lac repressor binds to the lac operator to inhibit transcription in E. coli. This inhibition can be relieved by adding lactose or isopropyl-β-D-thiogalactopyranoside (IPTG). lac repressor encoded by lacI
   9824..9842    +  promoter       T3 promoter: promoter for bacteriophage T3 RNA polymerase
