[The description below was written by a language model from this plasmid's Addgene catalogue record and pLannotate feature annotations shown in this document.]
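Description:
TFORF3390 is a lentiviral mammalian expression plasmid built on the pLX_TRC317 backbone, carrying the human SMAD5 open reading frame as one member of a barcoded transcription factor ORF collection. In bacteria it is maintained through a high-copy ColE1/pUC-type origin with ampicillin resistance (bla); an f1 origin and remnants of a lac/lacZα cloning region with T7 and T3 promoters are also annotated in the backbone. The depositor notes that the plasmid can recombine, a common concern with repeated LTR sequences.

The viral portion has a third-generation layout. An RSV promoter drives a truncated HIV-1 5' LTR, followed by the Ψ packaging signal with a gag fragment, the RRE for Rev-dependent export of the genomic RNA, a cPPT/CTS, and a self-inactivating ΔU3 3' LTR with a downstream SV40 poly(A) signal. Within this proviral region an SV40 promoter/origin segment sits directly upstream of the puromycin N-acetyltransferase gene, allowing selection of transduced cells. Further downstream, the EF-1α promoter drives SMAD5, a BMP-responsive receptor-regulated SMAD. The ORF was introduced by Gateway cloning and is flanked by attB1 and attB2 sites, with a V5 epitope tag following attB2 at the C terminus. A WPRE lies after the cassette to enhance transcript expression.

According to the record, each construct in the series carries a unique 24-bp barcode that identifies the transcription factor in pooled overexpression screens. The barcode is not annotated in the feature table, so its position is not stated. A short U6 promoter fragment is annotated between the V5 tag and the WPRE, but the record does not state its function.
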