Addgene plasmid #144866: TFORF3390
Purpose: Lentiviral vector for overexpressing transcription factor ORFs with unique 24-bp barcodes. Barcodes facilitate identification of transcription factors in pooled screens.
Depositing lab: Feng Zhang. Depositing organization: Broad Institute. Publication: A transcription factor atlas of directed differentiation. Joung J, Ma S, Tay T, Geiger-Schuller KR, Kirchgatterer PC, Verdine VK, Guo B, Arias-Garcia MA, Allen WE, Singh A, Kuksenko O, Abudayyeh OO, Gootenberg JS, Fu Z, Macrae RK, Buenrostro JD, Regev A, Zhang F. Cell. 2023 Jan 5;186(1):209-229.e26. doi: 10.1016/j.cell.2022.11.026. PubMed 36608654.
Backbone
  Vector backbone: pLX_TRC317
  Backbone manufacturer: Broad Institute Genetic Perturbation Platform
  Backbone size w/o insert (bp): 8264
  Vector type: Mammalian Expression, Lentiviral
  Selectable markers: Puromycin
Growth in bacteria
  Bacterial resistance: Ampicillin, 100 μg/mL
  Growth temperature: 37°C
  Growth strain: NEB Stable
  Copy number: High Copy
Gene/Insert
  Gene/Insert name: SMAD5
  Species: H. sapiens (human)
  Insert size (bp): 1601
  Entrez Gene: SMAD5 (a.k.a. DWFC, JV5-1, MADH5)
  Promoter: EF1a
  Tag / fusion protein: V5 (C terminal on insert)
  Cloning method: Gateway Cloning
  Sequencing primers: 5′ GGGTGGAGACTGAAGTTAGGCCAG; 3′ CACATAGCGTAAAAGGAGCAACATAG
Resource information
  A portion of this plasmid was derived from a plasmid made by: Broad Institute Genetic Perturbation Platform
Terms and licenses: Academic/Nonprofit Terms; Industry Terms: Not Available to Industry
Depositor comments: NM_005903.6 Please test multiple small colonies in case of plasmid recombination. To make this collection available in a timely manner, a portion of this collection was not fully sequenced by Addgene. If an Addgene verified full plasmid sequence is not available, please contact us prior to placing an order to request the full sequence.
How to cite: TFORF3390 was a gift from Feng Zhang (Addgene plasmid # 144866 ; http://n2t.net/addgene:144866 ; RRID:Addgene_144866)
