>Addgene plasmid #144866 | TFORF3390 | depositor partial sequence | sequence record 286713 | Insert
ATCGATTGATCAACAAGTTTGTACAAAAAAGTTGGCATGACGTCAATGGCCAGCTTGTTTTCTTTTACTA
GTCCAGCAGTAAAGCGATTGTTGGGCTGGAAACAAGGTGATGAGGAGGAGAAATGGGCAGAAAAGGCAGT
TGATGCTTTGGTGAAGAAACTAAAAAAGAAAAAGGGTGCCATGGAGGAACTGGAGAAAGCCTTGAGCAGT
CCAGGACAGCCGAGTAAATGTGTCACTATTCCCAGATCTTTAGATGGACGCCTGCAGGTTTCTCACAGAA
AAGGCTTACCCCATGTTATATATTGTCGTGTTTGGCGCTGGCCGGATTTGCAGAGTCATCATGAGCTAAA
GCCGTTGGATATTTGTGAATTTCCTTTTGGATCTAAGCAAAAAGAAGTTTGTATCAACCCATACCACTAT
AAGAGAGTGGAGAGTCCAGTCTTACCTCCAGTATTAGTGCCTCGTCATAATGAATTCAATCCACAACACA
GCCTTCTGGTTCAGTTTAGGAACCTGAGCCACAATGAACCACACATGCCACAAAATGCCACGTTTCCAGA
TTCTTTCCACCAGCCCAACAACACTCCTTTTCCCTTATCTCCAAACAGCCCTTATCCCCCTTCTCCTGCT
AGCAGCACATATCCCAACTCCCCAGCAAGTTCTGGACCAGGAAGTCCATTTCAGCTCCCAGCTGATACGC
CTCCTCCTGCCTATATGCCACCTGATGATCAGATGGGTCAAGATAATTCCCAGCCTATGGATACAAGCAA
TAATATGATTCCTCAGATTATGCCCAGTATATCCAGCAGGGATGTTCAGCCTGTTGCCTATGAAGAGCCT
AAACATTGGTGTTCAATAGTCTACTATGAATTAAACAATCGTGTTGGAGAAGCTTTTCATGCATCTTCTA
CTAGTGTGTTAGTAGATGGATTCACAGATCCTTCAAATAACAAAAGTAGATTCTGCTTGGGTTTGTTGTC
AAATGTTAATCGTAATTCGACAATTGAAAACACTAGGCGACATATTGGAAAAGGTGTTCATCTGTACTAT
GTTGGTGGAGAGGTGTATGCGGAATGCCTCAGTGACAGCAGCATATTTGTACAGAGTAGGAACTGCAACT
TTCATCATGGCTTTCATCCCACCACTGTCTGTAAGATTCCCAGCAGCTGCAGCCTCAAAATTTTTAACAA
TCAGGAGTTTGCTCAGCTTCTGGCTCAATCTGTCAACCATGGGTTTGAGGCAGTATATGAGCTCACCAAA
ATGTGTACCATTCGGATGAGTTTTGTCAAGGGTTGGGGAGCAGAATATCACCGGCAGGATGTAACCAGCA
CCCCATGTTGGATTGAGATTCATCTTCATGGGCCTCTTCAGTGGCTGGATAAAGTCCTTACTCAGATGGG
CTCCCCTCTGAACCCCATATCTTCTGTTTCATACCCAACTTTCTTGTACAAAGTGGTTGATATCGGTAAG
CCTATCCCTAACCCTCTCCTCGGTCTCGATTCTACGTAGTAATGAACTAGTCCGTAACTTGAAAGTATTT
CGATTTCTTGGCTTTATATATCTTGTGGAAAGGACGACCCATACCGGCAAATACTACCACT
