>Addgene plasmid #144866 | TFORF3390 | depositor partial sequence | sequence record 286714 | Barcode
CCCATACCGGCAAATACTACCACT
